Addgene plasmid #8491: HOXA7 (murine) His-tag pET
Depositing lab: Corey Largman. Depositing organization: San Francisco VA Health Care System. Publication: AbdB-like Hox proteins stabilize DNA binding by the Meis1 homeodomain proteins. Shen WF, Montgomery JC, Rozenfeld S, Moskow JJ, Lawrence HJ, Buchberg AM, Largman C. Mol Cell Biol 1997 Nov;17(11):6448-58. PubMed 9343407.
Backbone
  Vector backbone: pET28a
  Backbone size w/o insert (bp): 5400
  Vector type: Bacterial Expression
Growth in bacteria
  Bacterial resistance: Kanamycin, 50 μg/mL
  Growth temperature: 37°C
  Growth strain: DH5alpha
  Copy number: High Copy
Gene/Insert
  Gene/Insert name: HOXA7 (alt names: HOX1A; HOX1.1)
  Species: M. musculus (mouse)
  Insert size (bp): 649
  Mutation: Fusion sequence is: ggatccATG; makes protein by western
  Entrez Gene: Hoxa7 (a.k.a. Hox-1.1, M6)
  Tag / fusion protein: T7 (N terminal on backbone); His (N terminal on backbone)
  Cloning method: Restriction Enzyme; 5′ cloning site BamHI (not destroyed); 3′ cloning site HindIII (not destroyed)
  Sequencing primers: 5′ T7
Terms and licenses: Academic/Nonprofit Terms; Industry Terms: Not Available to Industry
How to cite: HOXA7 (murine) His-tag pET was a gift from Corey Largman (Addgene plasmid # 8491 ; http://n2t.net/addgene:8491 ; RRID:Addgene_8491)
