[The description below was written by a language model from this plasmid's Addgene catalogue record.]
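Description:
HOXA7 (murine) His-tag pET is a bacterial expression plasmid built on the pET28a backbone (about 5.4 kb without insert) and carrying the mouse Hoxa7 coding sequence (also known as Hox-1.1 or HOX1A) as an insert of roughly 649 bp. It is selected with kanamycin, is listed as high copy, and is maintained in a standard cloning strain (DH5alpha). No feature table accompanies the record, so the promoter and origin are not itemised. The use of a T7 sequencing primer fits the pET design, in which the open reading frame sits behind a T7 promoter. Expression from such vectors generally requires a host that supplies T7 RNA polymerase rather than the propagation strain.

The insert was placed between the BamHI and HindIII sites of the polylinker, and both sites were retained. The record notes that the BamHI site runs directly into the Hoxa7 start codon, which puts the homeodomain protein in frame with the backbone's N-terminal His tag and T7 epitope tag. The His tag allows purification by immobilised metal affinity chromatography, and the T7 tag gives an antibody handle for detection. The depositor's comment states that protein production was confirmed by western blot.

The stated purpose is limited to bacterial expression. The associated publication concerns how Hox proteins influence DNA binding by Meis1 homeodomain proteins, which suggests the plasmid was made to supply recombinant tagged HOXA7 for in vitro DNA-binding and protein interaction studies. The record does not spell out specific applications.
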