>Addgene plasmid #8491 | HOXA7 (murine) His-tag pET | addgene partial sequence | sequence record 17358 | 8491 with T7
ATTCCCTCTGAATATTTTGTTTACTTTAAGAAGGAGATATACCATGGGCAGCAGCCATCATCATCATCAT
CACAGCAGCGGCCTGGTGCCGCGCGGCAGCCATATGGCTAGCATGACTGGTGGACAGCAAATGGGTCGCG
GATCCATGAGTTCTTCGTATTATGTGAACGCGCTTTTTAGCAAATATACGGCGGGGGCTTCTCTCTTCCA
AAATGCCGAGCCGACTTCTTGCTCCTTTGCACCCAACTCGCAGAGAAGCGGCTACGGGCCGGGCGCCGGC
GCCTTCGCCTCCACTGTGCCGGGCTTATACAATGTCAACAGCCCCCTCTATCAGAGCCCCTTCGCGTCCG
GCTATGGCCTGGGAGCCGACGCCTACAACCTGCCCTGCGCCTCCTACGACCAAAACATCCCCGGGCTCTG
CAGTGACCTCGCCAAAGGCGCCTGCCAAGGCGGACGAGGGCGTGCTTCACGGCCCGGCCGAAGCCAGTTT
CCGCATCTACCCCTGGATGCGCAGTTCAGGACCCGACAGGAAGCGGGGACGCCAGACCTACACGCGCTAC
CAGACGCTGGAACTGGAGAAGGAATTCCATTTCAACCGCTACCTGACGCGGCGCCGCCGCATCGAGATCG
CTCACGCGCTCTGCCTCACTGAGCGCCAGATCAAGATCTGGTTCCAGAATCGGCGCATGAAGTGGAAGAA
AGAGCATAAAGATGAGAGCCAGGCTCCCACTGCAGCCCCGGAAGACGCGGTGCCCTCCGTTTCCACAGCT
GCTGACAAGGCGGACGAGGAGGAAGAGGAGGAAGAGGAGGAAGAAGAGGAGGAAGAGGAGTAAAGGGCCA
GGCACAGGACCCTGGCTGCACAGGACAGTTGGAAAAGCGTCTTTAAGAGACTCATTGATTTTAGTTACAA
AAATGGGGGGAAATAAAGTGTACGGAATTCGATATCAAGCTTGCGCGATCA
